>Addgene plasmid #54019 | mEmerald-CAF1-N-10 | depositor partial sequence | sequence record 84207 | insert sequence
GATCCGCTAGCGCCACCATGTTGGAGGAGCCGGAGGCCGCGACGCGGACAGCCGCGGCCGTGGATTGCAA
AGACAGACCCGGGTTCCCAGTGAAGAGGTTAATACAAGCCCGCTTGCCCTTCAAACGCCTGAACCTTGTT
CCCAAGGAGAAAGTTGAGGAAGACACATCACCAAAAGCAGCTGTGGAAAGCAAAGTCCCGGATCTACAAT
TGTCTTTGGGCACTTTTGAAAGCCAGTGTCACACAGGCTCTCACGTAGGCTTGAGTACAAAGTTGGTCGG
TGGCCAGGGCCCCATTGATAGCTTCTTGAGGGCAACAATCAAGCCAGTACCGAGTGTGGTCATTATCGAC
CTGACGGAGAACTGCAGTGACATTCCAGACAGCCCTGAGGGCCACAGTGAACTAAGTCCTGACACTGCTG
GTGTGGTCACCACAGTGGAAGGAGCTGCCAAGCAGCAGGAGCACTCTGCAGCAGAGCTGTGTCTCCTAGA
GACCCCTTCAGACATCACTTGTCACATGGAAGAGGAGCCTGGGAGTCCAGGAGACCCAAAGAGGACGGGT
GACTGTCAGGCTGGTTCACTACAGAGCTGTCCGGAGCTGACCCCAGGTTCTAGGACATGCCCCACCAAGG
AGTTATCAAGCTGGAGCAAGGCAGGGGATCTCCTATTTATAGAGAAAGTGCCTGTGGTGGTGCTAGAGGA
CATCCTGGCCACTAAGCCCTCCATTGCCTCTCTTCCCATGATGTCCCTGGATAGGAGTGTCACTTCAGAG
AGTGAAATACTGGAGTCCTGCCCCGAGGATGACTCCATACTGAGCCACTCCTCCACCAACTCCTCTTCTC
CAACCAGCTCTCCTGAGGGACCATCCACACCCCCAGAACATCGGGGTGGGAGAAGCTCCCCCTCCACCCC
AGCCTGCAGAGTTGCCAAGAACTTTGTCAAAGGCTCCACAGAGAAGGGCAGGAGCAAACTGCACAGAGAT
AGAGAACAGCAGAGGGAAGAGAAGGAAAAGCTGAGGGAAGAGATACGACGAGCCAAGGAGGAGGCACGGA
AGAAGAAGGAGGAGGAGAAGGAGCTGAAGGAAAAGGAGCGGAGGGAAAAGCGGGAGAAAGATGAGAAGGA
GAAGGCGGAGAAGCAGCGGCTAAAGGAGGAAAAACGCAAGGAGCGGCAGGAAGCTCTGGAGGCTAAACTG
GAGGAGAAGAGGAAGAAGGAGGAAGAGAAGCGGTTACGGGAGGAAGAGAAGCGGTTACGGGAAGAAGAGA
AGCGCATTAAGGCAGAAAAGGCAGAGATCACTCGATTCTTCCAGAAACCGAAGACTCCGCAGGCTCCCAA
GACCCTGGCCGGTTCCTGTGGTAAGTTTGCCCCCTTTGAAATCAAAGAACACATGGTGCTGGCTCCACGG
TGCCGAGCTGCCTTGGATCAAGACCTGTGCGATCAGCTGGACCAGCTCCTGCAGCAGCAGAGTGTGGCAA
GCACCTTCCTCAGTGACCTAAAAAGCCGGCTGCCCTTGAGATCGGGGCCCACCCGGGTCTGTGGCCATGA
CACAGACATCATGAACAGGGATGTGGTCATTGTGGAGAGCAGCAAGGTGGACGGTGTGTCTGAAAGGAAG
AAGTTTGGCCGCATGAAGCTTCTGCAGTTCTCAGAGAACCACCGGCCAGCATACTGGGGGACGTGGAACA
AGAAGACAGCCATCATCCGCCCCCGGAACCCCTGGGCCCAGGACAAAGACCTTCTTGACTATGAGGTAGA
CAGTGACGATGAGTGGGAAGAGGAGGAACCTGGGGAGTCTTTGTCCCACAGTGAGGGGGATGAGGATGAC
GATGTGGGGGAAGATGAGGATGAGGACGATGGCTTCTTTGTGCCCCATGGGTACTTATCTGAAGATGAAG
GCGTGACTGAGGAGTGTGCAGACCCTGAGAACCACAAAGTACACCAGAAGCTGAAGGCCAAGGAGTGGGA
TGAGCTCCTAGCCAAGGGCAAGCGCTTTCGTGTGCTGCAGCCTGTGCACGTGGGATGTGTATGGGCATCA
GAGGCAGCCAACTGCACGAGTTCCGACTTGAAGCTGCTGCAGCAGTTCACTGCATGCCTGCTGGATGTGG
CATCCCCTGATGAGCCAGAACCCGGGGCCTCCAGGAGGGAAAAGAGGGACCAGCATATCCTGGCCCAGTT
GCTTCCGCTGCTACATGGCAATGTGAATGGGAGCAAGGTGATCATCCATGAATTCCAGGAGCAATGCCGC
AGGGGCCTGCTGACCCTTCCAAGTCCCACCCCACACCTGCAGATGCCCAACTTGGAGGATGCTGTTGCTG
TGCCATCCAAGGCCAGGCTGAAGCGCCTTATCTCTGAGAACTCTGCCTATGAGAAGCGGCCCAACTTCCG
TATGTGCTGGTATGTGCACCCAGAGGTGCTCAAGAGCTTTGGCCAGGAGTGCCTGCCAGTGCCCTGCCAG
TGGACCTACATCACCACCATGCCCTCAGCACCCAGGGAAGACAGTGGCAGTGCTTCTACTGAGGGGCCTG
GCCAGAGCACACCTATGCTACTCAAGCGGAAGCCAGCGGCCACCATGTGCATCACGCAGTTTATGAAGAA
GCGGCGCTATGATGGACAGGTTGGGTCTGGGGACATGGATGGCTTCCAGGCAGACACAGAAGAGGATGAA
GAGGATGACACAGACTGTATGATCATAGATGTGCCAGATGTTGGGAGTGACGTGTCAGAAGCTCCCATAC
CTGCTCCCACACTTTGCAAGTCCGGTAGCGCGGATCCACCGGTCGCCACCATGGTGAGCAAGGGCGAGGA
GCTGTTCACCGGGGTGGTGCCCATCCTGGTCGAGCTGGACGGCGACGTAAACGGCCACAAGTTCAGCGTG
TCCGGCGAGGGCGAGGGCGATGCCACCTACGGCAAGCTGACCCTGAAGTTCATCTGCACCACCGGCAAGC
TGCCCGTGCCCTGGCCCACCCTCGTGACCACCTTGACCTACGGCGTGCAGTGCTTCGCCCGCTACCCCGA
CCACATGAAGCAGCACGACTTCTTCAAGTCCGCCATGCCCGAAGGCTACGTCCAGGAGCGCACCATCTTC
TTCAAGGACGACGGCAACTACAAGACCCGCGCCGAGGTGAAGTTCGAGGGCGACACCCTGGTGAACCGCA
TCGAGCTGAAGGGCATCGACTTCAAGGAGGACGGCAACATCCTGGGGCACAAGCTGGAGTACAACTACAA
CAGCCACAAGGTCTATATCACCGCCGACAAGCAGAAGAACGGCATCAAGGTGAACTTCAAGACCCGCCAC
AACATCGAGGACGGCAGCGTGCAGCTCGCCGACCACTACCAGCAGAACACCCCCATCGGCGACGGCCCCG
TGCTGCTGCCCGACAACCACTACCTGAGCACCCAGTCCAAGCTGAGCAAAGACCCCAACGAGAAGCGCGA
TCACATGGTCCTGCTGGAGTTCGTGACCGCCGCCGGGATCACTCTCGGCATGGACGAGCTGTACAAGTAA
GCGGCCGCGACTCTAGATCATAATCAGCCATACCACATT
