>Addgene plasmid #54019 | mEmerald-CAF1-N-10 | addgene partial sequence | sequence record 91569 | EGFP-N 5'-CGTCGCCGTCCAGCTCGACCAG-3'
CCTTGCTCACCATGGTGGCGACCGGTGGATCCGCGCTACCGGACTTGCAAAGTGTGGGAGCAGGTATGGG
AGCTTCTGACACGTCACTCCCAACATCTGGCACATCTATGATCATACAGTCTGTGTCATCCTCTTCATCC
TCTTCTGTGTCTGCCTGGAAGCCATCCATGTCCCCAGACCCAACCTGTCCATCATAGCGCCGCTTCTTCA
TAAACTGCGTGATGCACATGGTGGCCGCTGGCTTCCGCTTGAGTAGCATAGGTGTGCTCTGGCCAGGCCC
CTCAGTAGAAGCACTGCCACTGTCTTCCCTGGGTGCTGAGGGCATGGTGGTGATGTAGGTCCACTGGCAG
GGCACTGGCAGGCACTCCTGGCCAAAGCTCTTGAGCACCTCTGGGTGCACATACCAGCACATACGGAAGT
TGGGCCGCTTCTCATAGGCAGAGTTCTCAGAGATAAGGCGCTTCAGCCTGGCCTTGGATGGCACAGCAAC
AGCATCCTCCAAGTTGGGCATCTGCAGGTGTGGGGTGGGACTTGGAAGGGTCAGCAGGCCCCTGCGGCAT
TGCTCCTGGAATTCATGGATGATCACCTTGCTCCCATTCACATTGCCATGTAGCAGCGGAAGCAACTGGG
CCAGGATATGCTGGTCCCTCTTTTCCCTCCTGGAGGCCCCGGGTTCTGGCTCATCAGGGGATGCCACATC
CAGCAGGCATGCAGTGAACTGCTGCAGCAGCTTCAAGTCGGAACTCGTGCAGTTGGCTGCCTCTGATGCC
CATACACATCCCACGTGCACAGGCTGCAGCACACGAAAGCGCTTGCCCTTGGCTAGGAGCTCATCCCACT
CCTTGGCCTTCAGCTTCTGGTGTACTTTGTGGTTCTCAGGGTCTGCACACTCCTCAGTCACGCCTTCATC
TTCAGATAAGTACCCATGG
