[The description below was written by a language model from this plasmid's Addgene catalogue record.]
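Description:
mEmerald-CAF1-N-10 is a mammalian expression plasmid built on the mEmerald-N1 backbone (about 4.75 kb without the insert), an N1-style fluorescent protein fusion vector. It is propagated in E. coli as a high-copy plasmid under kanamycin selection, and it carries a neomycin resistance marker so that transfected mammalian cells can be selected with G418. No feature table accompanies the record, so the origin of replication and other backbone elements are not individually documented. The use of an SV40 polyA reverse sequencing primer suggests that an SV40 polyadenylation signal lies downstream of the expression cassette.

The payload is a mouse (M. musculus) chromatin assembly factor 1 coding sequence, listed as CAF1 with a RefSeq transcript as its alternative name. The record does not state which CAF-1 subunit this corresponds to. The insert is driven by the CMV promoter, a strong constitutive promoter in most mammalian cell types, and is fused in frame to mEmerald at its C terminus, with the tag supplied by the backbone. mEmerald is a bright green GFP derivative, recorded here with excitation at 487 nm and emission at 509 nm. The "N-10" suffix may refer to the linker between the insert and the fluorescent protein, but the record does not say so, and the cloning method is listed as unknown.

The stated purpose is localization. The fusion serves as a green fluorescent marker for visualising the distribution of chromatin assembly factor 1 by fluorescence microscopy in transfected mammalian cells, either transiently or after G418 selection for stable expression.
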