Addgene plasmid #54019: mEmerald-CAF1-N-10
Purpose: Localization: Chromatin Assembly Factor 1, Excitation: 487, Emission: 509
Depositing lab: Michael Davidson. Depositing organization: Florida State University, Tallahassee.
Backbone
  Vector backbone: mEmerald-N1
  Backbone size w/o insert (bp): 4750
  Vector type: Mammalian Expression
  Selectable markers: Neomycin (select with G418)
Growth in bacteria
  Bacterial resistance: Kanamycin, 50 μg/mL
  Growth temperature: 37°C
  Growth strain: DH5alpha
  Copy number: High Copy
Gene/Insert
  Gene/Insert name: CAF1 (alt name: NM_013733.3)
  Species: M. musculus (mouse)
  Promoter: CMV
  Tag / fusion protein: mEmerald (C terminal on backbone)
  Cloning method: Unknown
  Sequencing primers: 5′ CMV-F; 3′ SV40pA-R
Terms and licenses: Academic/Nonprofit Terms; Industry Terms
Depositor comments: . Excitation = 487; Emission = 509. Localization data: Chromatin Assembly Factor 1
How to cite: mEmerald-CAF1-N-10 was a gift from Michael Davidson (Addgene plasmid # 54019 ; http://n2t.net/addgene:54019 ; RRID:Addgene_54019)
